>Addgene plasmid #240990 | pAAV-hSyn-mCherry-TeNT | addgene full sequence | sequence record 479179 | Addgene NGS Result
CATGTCCTGCAGGCAGCTGCGCGCTCGCTCGCTCACTGAGGCCGCCCGGGCGTCGGGCGACCTTTGGTCG
CCCGGCCTCAGTGAGCGAGCGAGCGCGCAGAGAGGGAGTGGCCAACTCCATCACTAGGGGTTCCTGCGGC
CGCACGCGTGTGTCTAGACTGCAGAGGGCCCTGCGTATGAGTGCAAGTGGGTTTTAGGACCAGGATGAGG
CGGGGTGGGGGTGCCTACCTGACGACCGACCCCGACCCACTGGACAAGCACCCAACCCCCATTCCCCAAA
TTGCGCATCCCCTATCAGAGAGGGGGAGGGGAAACAGGATGCGGCGAGGCGCGTGCGCACTGCCAGCTTC
AGCACCGCGGACAGTGCCTTCGCCCCCGCCTGGCGGCGCGCGCCACCGCCGCCTCAGCACTGAAGGCGCG
CTGACGTCACTCGCCGGTCCCCCGCAAACTCCCCTTCCCGGCCACCTTGGTCGCGTCCGCGCCGCCGCCG
GCCCAGCCGGACCGCACCACGCGAGGCGCGAGATAGGGGGGCACGGGCGCGACCATCTGCGCTGCGGCGC
CGGCGACTCAGCGCTGCCTCAGTCTGCGGTGGGCAGCGGAGGAGTCGTGTCGTGCCTGAGAGCGCAGTCG
AGAAGGTACCGGATCTGCTAGCGCCACCATGGTGAGCAAGGGCGAGGAGGACAACATGGCCATCATCAAG
GAGTTCATGCGCTTCAAGGTGCACATGGAGGGCTCCGTGAACGGCCACGAGTTCGAGATCGAGGGCGAGG
GCGAGGGCCGCCCCTACGAGGGCACCCAGACCGCCAAGCTGAAGGTGACCAAGGGCGGCCCCCTGCCCTT
CGCCTGGGACATCCTGTCCCCTCAGTTCATGTACGGCTCCAAGGCCTACGTGAAGCACCCCGCCGACATC
CCCGACTACTTGAAGCTGTCCTTCCCCGAGGGCTTCAAGTGGGAGCGCGTGATGAACTTCGAGGACGGCG
GCGTGGTGACCGTGACCCAGGACTCCTCCCTGCAGGACGGCGAGTTCATCTACAAGGTGAAGCTGCGCGG
CACCAACTTCCCCTCCGACGGCCCCGTAATGCAGAAGAAGACCATGGGCTGGGAGGCCTCCTCCGAGCGG
ATGTACCCCGAGGACGGCGCCCTGAAGGGCGAGATCAAGCAGAGGCTGAAGCTGAAGGACGGCGGCCACT
ACGACGCCGAGGTCAAGACCACCTACAAGGCCAAGAAGCCCGTGCAGCTGCCCGGCGCCTACAACGTCAA
CATCAAGCTGGACATCACCTCCCACAACGAGGACTACACCATCGTGGAACAGTACGAGCGCGCCGAGGGC
CGCCACTCCACCGGCGGCATGGACGAGCTGTACAAGGGCAAGCCCATCCCCAACCCCCTGCTGGGCCTGG
ACAGCACCAAGGGCTCGGGCTCGACCTCGGGCTCGGGCACCGGTCCGATCACCATCAACAACTTCCGTTA
CTCCGACCCGGTTAACAACGACACCATCATCATGATGGAACCGCCGTACTGCAAAGGTCTAGACATCTAC
TACAAAGCCTTCAAAATCACCGACCGTATCTGGATCGTTCCGGAACGTTACGAATTTGGTACCAAACCGG
AAGACTTCAACCCGCCGTCCTCCCTGATCGAAGGTGCTTCCGAATACTACGACCCGAACTACCTGCGTAC
CGACTCCGACAAAGACCGTTTCCTGCAGACCATGGTTAAACTGTTCAACCGTATCAAAAACAACGTTGCT
GGTGAAGCTCTGCTGGACAAAATCATCAACGCTATCCCGTACCTGGGTAACTCCTACTCCCTGCTGGACA
AATTCGACACCAACTCCAACTCCGTTTCCTTCAACCTGCTGGAACAGGATCCGTCCGGTGCTACCACCAA
ATCCGCTATGCTGACCAACCTGATCATCTTCGGTCCGGGTCCGGTTCTGAACAAAAACGAAGTTCGTGGT
ATCGTTCTGCGTGTTGACAACAAAAACTACTTCCCGTGCCGTGACGGTTTCGGTTCCATCATGCAGATGG
CTTTCTGCCCGGAATACGTACCGACCTTCGACAACGTTATCGAAAACATCACCTCCCTGACCATCGGTAA
ATCCAAATACTTCCAGGACCCGGCTCTGCTGCTGATGCACGAACTGATCCACGTTCTGCACGGTCTGTAC
GGCATGCAGGTTTCCTCCCACGAAATCATCCCGTCCAAACAGGAAATCTACATGCAGCACACCTACCCGA
TCTCCGCTGAAGAGCTCTTCACCTTCGGTGGTCAGGACGCTAACCTGATCTCCATCGATATCAAAAACGA
CCTGTACGAAAAAACCCTGAACGACTACAAAGCTATCGCTAACAAACTGTCCCAGGTTACCTCCTGCAAC
GACCCGAACATCGACATCGACTCCTACAAACAGATCTATCAGCAGAAGTATCAGTTTGATAAGGATTCCA
ACGGCCAGTATATAGTGAACGAGGATAAGTTTCAGATACTGTATAACTCCATAATGTATGGCTTTACTGA
GATAGAGCTGGGCAAGAAGTTTAACATAAAGACTCGCTTAAGCTATTTTTCCATGAACCACGATCCTGTG
AAGATACCTAACCTGCTGGATGATACTATATATAACGATACTGAGGGCTTTAACATAGAGTCCAAGGATC
TGAAGTCCGAGTATAAGGGCCAGAACATGAGGGTGAACACTAACGCCTTTAGGAACGTCGACGGTTCCGG
TCTGGTTTCCAAACTGATCGGTCTGTGCAAAAAAATCATCCCGCCGACCAACATCCGTGAAAACCTGTAC
AACCGTACCGCTTGAATTCGATATCAAGCTTATCGATAATCAACCTCTGGATTACAAAATTTGTGAAAGA
TTGACTGGTATTCTTAACTATGTTGCTCCTTTTACGCTATGTGGATACGCTGCTTTAATGCCTTTGTATC
ATGCTATTGCTTCCCGTATGGCTTTCATTTTCTCCTCCTTGTATAAATCCTGGTTGCTGTCTCTTTATGA
GGAGTTGTGGCCCGTTGTCAGGCAACGTGGCGTGGTGTGCACTGTGTTTGCTGACGCAACCCCCACTGGT
TGGGGCATTGCCACCACCTGTCAGCTCCTTTCCGGGACTTTCGCTTTCCCCCTCCCTATTGCCACGGCGG
AACTCATCGCCGCCTGCCTTGCCCGCTGCTGGACAGGGGCTCGGCTGTTGGGCACTGACAATTCCGTGGT
GTTGTCGGGGAAATCATCGTCCTTTCCTTGGCTGCTCGCCTATGTTGCCACCTGGATTCTGCGCGGGACG
TCCTTCTGCTACGTCCCTTCGGCCCTCAATCCAGCGGACCTTCCTTCCCGCGGCCTGCTGCCGGCTCTGC
GGCCTCTTCCGCGTCTTCGCCTTCGCCCTCAGACGAGTCGGATCTCCCTTTGGGCCGCCTCCCCGCATCG
ATACCGAGCGCTGCTCGAGAGATCTACGGGTGGCATCCCTGTGACCCCTCCCCAGTGCCTCTCCTGGCCC
TGGAAGTTGCCACTCCAGTGCCCACCAGCCTTGTCCTAATAAAATTAAGTTGCATCATTTTGTCTGACTA
GGTGTCCTTCTATAATATTATGGGGTGGAGGGGGGTGGTATGGAGCAAGGGGCAAGTTGGGAAGACAACC
TGTAGGGCCTGCGGGGTCTATTGGGAACCAAGCTGGAGTGCAGTGGCACAATCTTGGCTCACTGCAATCT
CCGCCTCCTGGGTTCAAGCGATTCTCCTGCCTCAGCCTCCCGAGTTGTTGGGATTCCAGGCATGCATGAC
CAGGCTCAGCTAATTTTTGTTTTTTTGGTAGAGACGGGGTTTCACCATATTGGCCAGGCTGGTCTCCAAC
TCCTAATCTCAGGTGATCTACCCACCTTGGCCTCCCAAATTGCTGGGATTACAGGCGTGAACCACTGCTC
CCTTCCCTGTCCTTCTGATTTTGTAGGTAACCACGTGCGGACCGAGCGGCCGCAGGAACCCCTAGTGATG
GAGTTGGCCACTCCCTCTCTGCGCGCTCGCTCGCTCACTGAGGCCGGGCGACCAAAGGTCGCCCGACGCC
CGGGCTTTGCCCGGGCGGCCTCAGTGAGCGAGCGAGCGCGCAGCTGCCTGCAGGGGCGCCTGATGCGGTA
TTTTCTCCTTACGCATCTGTGCGGTATTTCACACCGCATA
[95 nt withheld, positions 4171-4265]
T
[46 nt withheld, positions 4267-4312]
C
[141 nt withheld, positions 4314-4454]
CCTTTGACGTTGGAGTCCACGTTCTTT
[37 nt withheld, positions 4482-4518]
ACTCTATCTCGGGCTATTCTTTTGATTTATAAGGGATTTTGCCGATTTCGGTCTATTGGTTAAAAAATGA
GCTGATTTAACAAAAATTTAACGCGAATTTTAACAAAATATTAACGTTTACAATTTTATGGTGCACTCTC
AGTACAATCTGCTCTGATGCCGCATAGTTAAGCCAGCCCCGACACCCGCCAACACCCGCTGACGCGCCCT
GACGGGCTTGTCTGCTCCCGGCATCCGCTTACAGACAAGCTGTGACCGTCTCCGGGAGCTGCATGTGTCA
GAGGTTTTCACCGTCATCACCGAAACGCGCGAGACGAAAGGGCCTCGTGATACGCCTATTTTTATAGGTT
AATGTCATGATAATAATGGTTTCTTAGACGTCAGGTGGCACTTTTCGGGGAAATGTGCGCGGAACCCCTA
TTTGTTTATTTTTCTAAATACATTCAAATATGTATCCGCTCATGAGACAATAACCCTGATAAATGCTTCA
ATAATATTGAAAAAGGAAGAGTATGAGTATTCAACATTTCCGTGTCGCCCTTATTCCCTTTTTTGCGGCA
TTTTGCCTTCCTGTTTTTGCTCACCCAGAAACGCTGGTGAAAGTAAAAGATGCTGAAGATCAGTTGGGTG
CACGAGTGGGTTACATCGAACTGGATCTCAACAGCGGTAAGATCCTTGAGAGTTTTCGCCCCGAAGAACG
TTTTCCAATGATGAGCACTTTTAAAGTTCTGCTATGTGGCGCGGTATTATCCCGTATTGACGCCGGGCAA
GAGCAACTCGGTCGCCGCATACACTATTCTCAGAATGACTTGGTTGAGTACTCACCAGTCACAGAAAAGC
ATCTTACGGATGGCATGACAGTAAGAGAATTATGCAGTGCTGCCATAACCATGAGTGATAACACTGCGGC
CAACTTACTTCTGACAACGATCGGAGGACCGAAGGAGCTAACCGCTTTTTTGCACAACATGGGGGATCAT
GTAACTCGCCTTGATCGTTGGGAACCGGAGCTGAATGAAGCCATACCAAACGACGAGCGTGACACCACGA
TGCCTGTAGCAATGGCAACAACGTTGCGCAAACTATTAACTGGCGAACTACTTACTCTAGCTTCCCGGCA
ACAATTAATAGACTGGATGGAGGCGGATAAAGTTGCAGGACCACTTCTGCGCTCGGCCCTTCCGGCTGGC
TGGTTTATTGCTGATAAATCTGGAGCCGGTGAGCGTGGGTCTCGCGGTATCATTGCAGCACTGGGGCCAG
ATGGTAAGCCCTCCCGTATCGTAGTTATCTACACGACGGGGAGTCAGGCAACTATGGATGAACGAAATAG
ACAGATCGCTGAGATAGGTGCCTCACTGATTAAGCATTGGTAACTGTCAGACCAAGTTTACTCATATATA
CTTTAGATTGATTTAAAACTTCATTTTTAATTTAAAAGGATCTAGGTGAAGATCCTTTTTGATAATCTCA
TGACCAAAATCCCTTAACGTGAGTTTTCGTTCCACTGAGCGTCAGACCCCGTAGAAAAGATCAAAGGATC
TTCTTGAGATCCTTTTTTTCTGCGCGTAATCTGCTGCTTGCAAACAAAAAAACCACCGCTACCAGCGGTG
GTTTGTTTGCCGGATCAAGAGCTACCAACTCTTTTTCCGAAGGTAACTGGCTTCAGCAGAGCGCAGATAC
CAAATACTGTTCTTCTAGTGTAGCCGTAGTTAGGCCACCACTTCAAGAACTCTGTAGCACCGCCTACATA
CCTCGCTCTGCTAATCCTGTTACCAGTGGCTGCTGCCAGTGGCGATAAGTCGTGTCTTACCGGGTTGGAC
TCAAGACGATAGTTACCGGATAAGGCGCAGCGGTCGGGCTGAACGGGGGGTTCGTGCACACAGCCCAGCT
TGGAGCGAACGACCTACACCGAACTGAGATACCTACAGCGTGAGCTATGAGAAAGCGCCACGCTTCCCGA
AGGGAGAAAGGCGGACAGGTATCCGGTAAGCGGCAGGGTCGGAACAGGAGAGCGCACGAGGGAGCTTCCA
GGGGGAAACGCCTGGTATCTTTATAGTCCTGTCGGGTTTCGCCACCTCTGACTTGAGCGTCGATTTTTGT
GATGCTCGTCAGGGGGGCGGAGCCTATGGAAAAACGCCAGCAACGCGGCCTTTTTACGGTTCCTGGCCTT
TTGCTGGCCTTTTGCTCA
Features (pLannotate 1.2.2; 16 found; start..end, strand, type, name):
     17..44      +  repeat_region  AAV2 ITR (fragment): inverted terminal repeat of adeno-associated virus serotype 2 inverted
     73..100     +  repeat_region  AAV2 ITR (fragment): inverted terminal repeat of adeno-associated virus serotype 2 inverted
    180..627     +  promoter       hSyn promoter: human synapsin I promoter; confers neuron-specific expression (Kügler et al., 2003)
    659..1366    +  CDS            mCherry: mCherry is a basic (constitutively fluorescent) red fluorescent protein published in 2004, derived from Discosoma sp.. It is reported to be a very rapidly-maturing monomer with low acid sensitivity.
   1445..2812    +  CDS            tetX (fragment): TETX_CLOTE - Experimental evidence at protein level: Swiss-Prot protein existence level 1. Tetanus toxin acts by inhibiting neurotransmitter release. It binds to peripheral neuronal synapses, is internalized and moves by retrograde transport up the axon into the spinal cord where it can move between postsynaptic and presynaptic neurons. It inhibits neurotransmitter release by acting as a zinc endopeptidase that catalyzes the hydrolysis of the '76-Gln-|-Phe-77' bond of synaptobrevin-2. From Clostridium tetani (strain Massachusetts / E88).
   2814..2838    +  misc_feature   MCS (fragment): pBluescript multiple cloning site
   2838..3426    +  misc_feature   WPRE: woodchuck hepatitis virus posttranscriptional regulatory element
   3458..3934    +  polyA_signal   hGH poly(A) signal: human growth hormone polyadenylation signal
   3974..4114    +  repeat_region  AAV2 ITR: inverted terminal repeat of adeno-associated virus serotype 2 inverted
   4119..4170    -  misc_feature   bom (fragment): basis of mobility region from pBR322
   4189..4644    +  rep_origin     f1 ori (sequence partly withheld): f1 bacteriophage origin of replication; arrow indicates direction of (+) strand synthesis
   4645..4694    -  misc_feature   bom (fragment): basis of mobility region from pBR322
   4796..4831    -  CDS            rop (fragment): Rop protein, which maintains plasmids at low copy number; rop
   4926..5030    +  promoter       AmpR promoter: bla
   5031..5891    +  CDS            AmpR: β-lactamase; bla; confers resistance to ampicillin, carbenicillin, and related antibiotics
   6062..6650    +  rep_origin     ori: high-copy-number ColE1/pMB1/pBR322/pUC origin of replication
