[The description below was written by a language model from this plasmid's Addgene catalogue record and pLannotate feature annotations shown in this document.]
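Description:
pAAV-hSyn-mCherry-TeNT is an adeno-associated virus transfer plasmid built on a pAAV backbone for neuron-targeted expression of a fluorescently tagged tetanus neurotoxin fragment. In bacteria it is maintained as a high-copy plasmid through a ColE1/pUC-type origin and selected with ampicillin via the β-lactamase gene and its promoter. An f1 phage origin is also present, along with short remnants of pBR322 bom and rop sequences. The expression cassette is flanked by AAV2 inverted terminal repeats, which direct replication and packaging of the intervening DNA into AAV particles. The 3' ITR is annotated in full, whereas the 5' ITR is detected only as two short fragments in the sequencing result. This is a common outcome for these repetitive, structured elements. The plasmid is propagated in a strain suited to unstable repeats.

The payload is driven by the human synapsin I promoter, which restricts expression to neurons. It encodes mCherry followed by an internal V5 epitope tag and then a portion of the Clostridium tetani tetX gene. The annotated fragment is about 1.4 kb, a size consistent with the catalytic light chain rather than the full toxin, though the record does not define its boundaries explicitly. This zinc endopeptidase cleaves synaptobrevin-2 and so blocks neurotransmitter release. mCherry and V5 allow expressing cells to be visualised and the fusion protein to be detected. A WPRE downstream of the coding sequence enhances transcript stability and expression, and a human growth hormone polyadenylation signal terminates the message. The construct is intended for AAV transduction of neurons to silence synaptic output. It was deposited with work on light-activated tetanus toxin, but the record does not state its specific role in that study.
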