Addgene plasmid #240990: pAAV-hSyn-mCherry-TeNT
Purpose: Expresses mCherry-TeNT in mammalian cells; for AAV transduction of neurons
Depositing lab: Alice Ting. Depositing organization: Stanford University. Publication: Light-activated tetanus neurotoxin for conditional proteolysis and inducible synaptic inhibition in vivo. Roh H, Kim D, Kim B, Jeon Y, Kim Y, Jacko M, Xu F, Lin C, Won Um J, Ting AY. bioRxiv 2025.01.27.635161; doi: 10.1101/2025.01.27.635161.
Backbone
  Vector backbone: pAAV
  Vector type: Mammalian Expression, AAV
Growth in bacteria
  Bacterial resistance: Ampicillin, 100 μg/mL
  Growth temperature: 37°C
  Growth strain: NEB Stable
  Copy number: High Copy
Gene/Insert
  Gene/Insert name: mCherry-V5-TeNT
  Species: Synthetic
  Tag / fusion protein: V5 (internal) (N terminal on insert)
  Cloning method: Gibson Cloning
Terms and licenses: Academic/Nonprofit Terms; Industry Terms: Not Available to Industry
Depositor comments: Please visit https://doi.org/10.1101/2025.01.27.635161 for bioRxiv preprint.
How to cite: pAAV-hSyn-mCherry-TeNT was a gift from Alice Ting (Addgene plasmid # 240990 ; http://n2t.net/addgene:240990 ; RRID:Addgene_240990)
